Addgene plasmid #98788: MSP780
Purpose: Accessory Plasmid for PACE
Depositing lab: David Liu. Depositing organization: Harvard University. Publication: Phage-assisted continuous evolution of proteases with altered substrate specificity. Packer MS, Rees HA, Liu DR. Nat Commun. 2017 Oct 16;8(1):956. doi: 10.1038/s41467-017-01055-9. PubMed 29038472.
Backbone
  Vector backbone: pSC101
  Backbone manufacturer: ATCC
  Vector type: Synthetic Biology
Growth in bacteria
  Bacterial resistance: Ampicillin, 100 μg/mL
  Growth temperature: 37°C
  Growth strain: DH5alpha
  Copy number: Low Copy
Gene/Insert
  Gene/Insert name: proB-lysozyme-ggs-HNLYGHS-ggs-T7RNAP//T7pro-gIII-lux
  Species: Synthetic
  Mutation: None
  Cloning method: Unknown
Terms and licenses: Academic/Nonprofit Terms; Industry Terms: Not Available to Industry
How to cite: MSP780 was a gift from David Liu (Addgene plasmid # 98788 ; http://n2t.net/addgene:98788 ; RRID:Addgene_98788)
