[The description below was written by a language model from this plasmid's Addgene catalogue record and pLannotate feature annotations shown in this document.]
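Description:
MSP780 is a low-copy bacterial accessory plasmid for phage-assisted continuous evolution (PACE), built on a pSC101 backbone. It replicates in E. coli through the pSC101 origin together with the Rep101 (RepA) protein encoded alongside it, and is selected with ampicillin via a β-lactamase gene driven by its own promoter. The sequenced record is about 10 kb and is classed as a synthetic biology vector.

The payload consists of two divergently arranged modules that together form a protease-activated gene circuit. On one strand, according to the insert name, the constitutive proB promoter (not annotated in the feature table) drives a fusion in which T7 lysozyme, a natural inhibitor of T7 RNA polymerase, is tethered to T7 RNA polymerase through a linker made of flexible ggs spacers flanking a short peptide that serves as the candidate protease substrate. While the tether is intact the polymerase is held inactive; cleavage of the linker by a protease releases the lysozyme and restores polymerase activity. On the other strand, a T7 promoter preceded by an rrnB T1 terminator controls M13 gene III followed by luxA and luxB. Gene III encodes the minor coat protein pIII that M13 phage need for infectivity, so in PACE only selection phage carrying a protease variant able to cut the encoded substrate trigger pIII production and propagate. The co-transcribed luciferase subunits give a luminescence readout of the same circuit. The associated work used such plasmids to evolve proteases with altered substrate specificity; the record does not state which protease this particular substrate sequence was designed to select for.
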