Features (pLannotate 1.2.2; 12 found; start..end, strand, type, name):
      1..951     -  CDS            Rep101: RepA protein needed for replication with the pSC101 origin; rep101
    999..1221    -  rep_origin     pSC101 ori: low-copy replication origin that requires the Rep101 protein
   1716..1760    +  terminator     rrnB T1 terminator: transcription terminator T1 from the E. coli rrnB gene
   1785..1803    +  promoter       T7 promoter: promoter for bacteriophage T7 RNA polymerase
   1986..3259    +  CDS            M13 gene III (fragment) (sequence partly withheld): pIII; III; minor coat protein
   3259..4338    +  CDS            luxA (sequence partly withheld): LUXA1_PHOLU - Experimental evidence at protein level: Swiss-Prot protein existence level 1. Light-emitting reaction in luminous bacteria. From Photorhabdus luminescens (Xenorhabdus luminescens).
   4402..5382    +  CDS            LuxB: LuxB luciferase subunit; luxB; from the Photorhabdus luminescens bioluminescence operon
   5482..8127    -  CDS            RPOL_BPT7: Experimental evidence at protein level: Swiss-Prot protein existence level 1. Highly processive DNA-dependent RNA polymerase that catalyzes the transcription of class II and class III viral genes. Recognizes a specific promoter sequence and enters first into an 'abortive phase' where very short transcripts are synthesized and released before proceeding to the processive transcription of long RNA chains. Unwinds the double-stranded DNA to expose the coding strand for templating. Participates in the initiation of viral DNA replication presumably by making primers accessible to the DNA polymerase
   8213..8664    -  CDS            T7 lysozyme (fragment): lysozyme from bacteriophage T7 inhibitor of T7 RNA polymerase
   8849..8895    -  terminator     rrnB T1 terminator: transcription terminator T1 from the E. coli rrnB gene
   8946..9806    -  CDS            AmpR: β-lactamase; bla; confers resistance to ampicillin, carbenicillin, and related antibiotics
   9807..9911    -  promoter       AmpR promoter: bla
>Addgene plasmid #98788 | MSP780 | addgene full sequence | sequence record 183377 | Addgene NGS Result
TCAGATCCTTCCGTATTTAGCCAGTATGTTCTCTAGTGTGGTTCGTTGTTTTTGCGTGAGCCATGAGAAC
GAACCATTGAGATCATGCTTACTTTGCATGTCACTCAAAAATTTTGCCTCAAAACTGGTGAGCTGAATTT
TTGCAGTTAAAGCATCGTGTAGTGTTTTTCTTAGTCCGTTACGTAGGTAGGAATCTGATGTAATGGTTGT
TGGTATTTTGTCACCATTCATTTTTATCTGGTTGTTCTCAAGTTCGGTTACGAGATCCATTTGTCTATCT
AGTTCAACTTGGAAAATCAACGTATCAGTCGGGCGGCCTCGCTTATCAACCACCAATTTCATATTGCTGT
AAGTGTTTAAATCTTTACTTATTGGTTTCAAAACCCATTGGTTAAGCCTTTTAAACTCATGGTAGTTATT
TTCAAGCATTAACATGAACTTAAATTCATCAAGGCTAATCTCTATATTTGCCTTGTGAGTTTTCTTTTGT
GTTAGTTCTTTTAATAACCACTCATAAATCCTCATAGAGTATTTGTTTTCAAAAGACTTAACATGTTCCA
GATTATATTTTATGAATTTTTTTAACTGGAAAAGATAAGGCAATATCTCTTCACTAAAAACTAATTCTAA
TTTTTCGCTTGAGAACTTGGCATAGTTTGTCCACTGGAAAATCTCAAAGCCTTTAACCAAAGGATTCCTG
ATTTCCACAGTTCTCGTCATCAGCTCTCTGGTTGCTTTAGCTAATACACCATAAGCATTTTCCCTACTGA
TGTTCATCATCTGAGCGTATTGGTTATAAGTGAACGATACCGTCCGTTCTTTCCTTGTAGGGTTTTCAAT
CGTGGGGTTGAGTAGTGCCACACAGCATAAAATTAGCTTGGTTTCATGCTCCGTTAAGTCATAGCGACTA
ATCGCTAGTTCATTTGCTTTGAAAACAACTAATTCAGACATACATCTCAATTGGTCTAGGTGATTTTAAT
CACTATACCAATTGAGATGGGCTAGTCAATGATAATTACTAGTCCTTTTCCTTTGAGTTGTGGGTATCTG
TAAATTCTGCTAGACCTTTGCTGGAAAACTTGTAAATTCTGCTAGACCCTCTGTAAATTCCGCTAGACCT
TTGTGTGTTTTTTTTGTTTATATTCAAGTGGTTATAATTTATAGAATAAAGAAAGAATAAAAAAAGATAA
AAAGAATAGATCCCAGCCCTGTGTATAACTCACTACTTTAGTCAGTTCCGCAGTATTACAAAAGGATGTC
GCAAACGCTGTTTGCTCCTCTACAAAACAGACCTTAAAACCCTAAAGGCTTAAGTAGCACCCTCGCAAGC
TCGGGCAAATCGCTGAATATTCCTTTTGTCTCCGACCATCAGGCACCTGAGTCGCTGTCTTTTTCGTGAC
ATTCAGTTCGCTGCGCTCACGGCTCTGGCAGTGAATGGGGGTAAATGGCACTACAGGCGCCTTTTATGGA
TTCATGCAAGGAAACTACCCATAATACAAGAAAAGCCCGTCACGGGCTTCTCAGGGCGTTTTATGGCGGG
TCTGCTATGTGGTGCTATCTGACTTTTTGCTGTTCAGCAGTTCCTGCCCTCTGATTTTCCAGTCTGACCA
CTTCGGATTATCCCGTGACAGGTCATTCAGACTGGCTAATGCACCCAGTAAGGCAGCGGTATCATCAACA
GGCTTACCCGTCTTACTGTCAAGAGGACATCCGGTCAAATAAAACGAAAGGCTCAGTCGAAAGACTGGGC
CTTTCGTTTTGCTGAGGAGACTTAGGGACCCTACTAATACGACTCACTATAGGGAGAAAGAAGGAGCGAC
ATTGCTCCGTGTATTCACTCGTTGGAATGAATACACAGTGCAGTGTTTATTCTGTTATTTATGCCAAAAA
TAAAGGCCACTATCAGGCAGCTTTGTTGTTCTGTTTACCAAGTTCAGGAGGTAACTCATAAGAAAGACCT
GCAGGTGCAGTAAAGGAAAAAAAAA
[85 nt withheld, positions 1986-2070]
C
[98 nt withheld, positions 2072-2169]
A
[305 nt withheld, positions 2171-2475]
G
[176 nt withheld, positions 2477-2652]
CCAATCGTCTGACCTGCCTCAACCTCCTGTC
[82 nt withheld, positions 2684-2765]
GCTCTGAGGGA
[161 nt withheld, positions 2777-2937]
T
[41 nt withheld, positions 2939-2979]
T
[62 nt withheld, positions 2981-3042]
A
[35 nt withheld, positions 3044-3078]
CCTCCCTCAATCGGTTGAATGTCGCCCTTTTGTCTTTGGCGCTGGTAAACCTTACGAGTTCAGTATCGAC
TGCGATAAGATCAACCTGTTCCGC
[50 nt withheld, positions 3173-3222]
T
[37 nt withheld, positions 3224-3260]
GAAATTTGGAAACTTTTTGCTTACATACCAACCTCCCCAATTTTCCCAAACAGAGGTAATGAAACGTTTG
GTTAAATTAGGTCGCATCTCTGAGGAGTGTGGTTTTGATACCGTATGGTTACTGGAGCATCATTTCACGG
AGTTTGGTTTGCTTGGTAACCCTTATGTCGCTGCTGCATATTTACTTGGCGCGACTAAAAAATTGAATGT
AGGAACTGCCGCTATTGTTCTTCCCACAGCCCATCCAGTACGCCAACTTGAAGATGTGAATTTATTGGAT
CAAATGTCAAAAGGACGATTTCGGTTTGGTATTTGCCGAGGGCTTTACAACAAGGACTTTCGCGTATTCG
GCACAGATATGAATAACAGTCGCGCCTTAGCGGAATGCTGGTACGGGCTGATAAAGAATGGCATGACAGA
GGGATATATGGAAGCTGATAATGAACATATCAAGTTCCATAAGGTAAAAGTAAACCCCGCGGCGTATAGC
AGAGGTGGCGCACCGGTTTATGTGGTGGCTGAATCAGCTTCGACGACTGAGTGGGCTGCTCAATTTGGCC
TACCGATGATATTAAGTTGGATTATAAATACTAACGAAAAGAAAGCACAACTTGAGCTTTATAATGAAGT
GGCTCAAGAATATGGGCACGATATTCATAATATCGACCATTGCTTATCATATATAACATCTGTAGATCAT
GACTCAATTAAAGCGAAAGAGATTTGCCGGAAATTTCTGGGGCATTGGTATGATTCTTATGTGAATGCTA
CGACTATTTTTGATGATTCAGACCAAACAAGAGGTTATGATTTCAATAAAGGGCAGTGGCGTGACTTTGT
ATTAAAAGGACATAAAGATACTAATCGCCGTATTGATTACAGTTACGAAATCAATCCCGTGGGAACGCCG
CAGGAATGTATTGACATAATTCAAAAAGACATTGATGCTACAGGAATATCAAATATTTGTTGTGGATTTG
AAGCTAATGGAACAGTAGACGAAATTATTGCTTCCATGAAGCTCTTCCAGTCTGATGTCATGCCATTTCT
TAAAGAAAAACAACGTTCGCTATTATATTATGGCGGTGGCGGTAGCGGTGGTGGCGGTAGCGGCGGTGGC
GGTAGCGGCGGTGGCGGTAGCAAATTTGGATTGTTCTTCCTTAACTTCATCAATTCAACAACTGTTCAAG
AACAGAGTATAGTTCGCATGCAGGAAATAACGGAGTATGTTGATAAGTTGAATTTTGAACAGATTTTAGT
GTATGAAAATCATTTTTCAGATAATGGTGTTGTCGGCGCTCCTCTGACTGTTTCTGGTTTTCTGCTCGGT
TTAACAGAGAAAATTAAAATTGGTTCATTAAATCACATCATTACAACTCATCATCCTGTCCGCATAGCGG
AGGAAGCTTGCTTATTGGATCAGTTAAGTGAAGGGAGATTTATTTTAGGGTTTAGTGATTGCGAAAAAAA
AGATGAAATGCATTTTTTTAATCGCCCGGTTGAATATCAACAGCAACTATTTGAAGAGTGTTATGAAATC
ATTAACGATGCTTTAACAACAGGCTATTGTAATCCAGATAACGATTTTTATAGCTTCCCTAAAATATCTG
TAAATCCCCATGCTTATACGCCAGGCGGACCTCGGAAATATGTAACAGCAACCAGTCATCATATTGTTGA
GTGGGCGGCCAAAAAAGGTATTCCTCTCATCTTTAAGTGGGATGATTCTAATGATGTTAGATATGAATAT
GCTGAAAGATATAAAGCCGTTGCGGATAAATATGACGTTGACCTATCAGAGATAGACCATCAGTTAATGA
TATTAGTTAACTATAACGAAGATAGTAATAAAGCTAAACAAGAGACGCGTGCATTTATTAGTGATTATGT
TCTTGAAATGCACCCTAATGAAAATTTCGAAAATAAACTTGAAGAAATAATTGCAGAAAACGCTGTCGGA
AATTATACGGAGTGTATAACTGCGGCTAAGTTGGCAATTGAAAAGTGTGGTGCGAAAAGTGTATTGCTGT
CCTTTGAACCAATGAATGATTTGATGAGCCAAAAAAATGTAATCAATATTGTTGATGATAATATTAAGAA
GTACCACACGGAATATACCTAAACTTAATTAACGGCACTCCTCAGCAAATATAATGACCCTCTTGATAAC
CCAAGAGGGCATTTTTTAATGCCCATGGCGTCATGTTGAAAATCTCCATTACGCGAACGCGAAGTCCGAC
TCTAAGATGTCACGGAGGTTCAAGTTACCTTTAGCCGGAAGTGCTGGCATTTTGTCCAATTGAGACTCGT
GCAACTGGTCAGCGAACTGGTCGTAGAAATCAGCCAGTACATCACAAGACTCATATGTGTCAACCATAGT
TTCGCGCACTGCTTTGAACAGGTTCGCAGCGTCAGCCGGAATGGTACCGAAGGAGTCGTGAATCAGTGCA
AAAGATTCGATTCCGTACTTCTCGTGTGCCCACACTACAGTCTTACGAAGGTGGCTACCGTCTTGGCTGT
GTACAAAGTTAGGAGCGATACCAGACTCCTGTTTGTGTGCATCAATCTCGCTATCTTTGTTGGTGTTAAT
GGTAGGCTGTAAGCGGAACTGACCGAGGAACATCAGGTTCAAGCGCGTCTGAATAGGCTTCTTGTATTCC
TGCCACACAGGGAAACCATCAGGAGTTACCCAATGCACAGCGCAACGCTTGCGAAGAATCTCTCCAGTCT
TCTTATCTTTGACCTCAGCAGCCAGCAGCTTAGCAGCAGACTTAAGCCAGTTCATTGCTTCAACCGCAGC
TACCACCGTCACGCTCACAGATTCCCAAATCAGCTTAGCCATGTATCCAGCAGCCTGATTCGGCTGAGTG
AACATCAGACCCTTGCCGGAATCAATAGCTGGCTGAATGGTATCTTCCAGCACTTGTTGACGGAAGCCGA
ACTCTTTGGACCCGTAAGCCAGCGTCATGACTGAACGCTTAGTCACACTGCGAGTAACACCGTAAGCCAG
CCATTGACCAGCCAGTGCCTTAGTGCCCAGCTTGACTTTCTCAGAGATTTCACCAGTGTTCTCATCGGTC
ACGGTAACTACTTCGTTATCGGTCCCATTGATTGCGTCTGCTTGTAGAATCTCGTTGACTTTCTTAGCAA
CAATCCCGTAGATGTCCTGAACGGTTTCACTAGGAAGCAAGTTAACCGCGCGACCACCTACCTCATCTCG
GAGCATCGCGGAGAAGTGCTGGATGCCAGAGCAAGACCCGTCAAACGCCAGCGGAAGGGAGCAGTTATAG
CTCAGGCCGTGGTGCTGTACCCCAGCGTACTCAAAGCAGAACGCAAGGAAGCAGAACGGAGAATCTTGCT
CAGCCCACCAAGTGTTCTCCAGTGGAGACTTAGCGCAAGCCATGATGTTCTCGTGGTTTTCCTCAATGAA
CTTGATGCGCTCAGGGAACGGAACCTTATCGACACCCGCACAGTTTGCACCGTGGATTTTCAGCCAGTAG
TAACCTTCCTTACCGATTGGTTTACCTTTCGCCAGCGTAAGCAGTCCTTTGGTCATATCGTTACCTTGCG
GGTTGAACATTGACACAGCGTAAACACGACCGCGCCAGTCCATGTTGTAAGGGAACCAGATGGCCTTATG
GTTAGCAAACTTATTGGCTTGCTCAAGCATGAACTCAAGGCTGATACGGCGAGACTTGCGAGCCTTGTCC
TTGCGGTACACAGCAGCGGCAGCACGTTTCCACGCGGTGAGAGCCTCAGGATTCATGTCGATGTCTTCCG
GTTTCATCGGGAGTTCTTCACGCTCAATCGCAGGGATGTCCTCGACCGGACAATGCTTCCACTTGGTGAT
TACGTTGGCGACCGCTAGGACTTTCTTGTTGATTTTCCATGCGGTGTTTTGCGCAATGTTAATCGCTTTG
TACACCTCAGGCATGTAAACGTCTTCGTAGCGCATCAGTGCTTTCTTACTGTGAGTACGCACCAGCGCCA
GAGGACGACGACCGTTAGCCCAATAGCCACCACCAGTAATGCCAGTCCACGGCTTAGGAGGAACTACGCA
AGGTTGGAACATCGGAGAGATGCCAGCCAGCGCACCTGCACGGGTTGCGATAGCCTCAGCGTATTCAGGT
GCGAGTTCGATAGTCTCAGAGTCTTGACCTACTACGCCAGCATTTTGGCGGTGTAAGCTAACCATTCCGG
TTGACTCAATGAGCATCTCGATGCAGCGTACTCCTACATGAATAGAGTCTTCCTTATGCCACGAAGACCA
CGCCTCGCCACCGAGTAGACCCTTAGAGAGCATGTCAGCCTCGACAACTTGCATAAATGCTTTCTTGTAG
ACGTGCCCTACGCGCTTGTTGAGTTGTTCCTCAACGTTTTTCTTGAAGTGCTTAGCTTCAAGGTCACGGA
TACGACCGAAGCGAGCCTCGTCCTCAATGGCCCGACCGATTGCGCTTGCTACAGCCTGAACGGTTGTATT
GTCAGCACTGGTTAGGCAAGCCAGAGTGGTCTTAATGGTGATGTACGCTACGGCTTCCGGCTTGATTTCT
TGCAGGAACTGGAAGGCTGTCGGGCGCTTGCCGCGCTTAGCTTTCACTTCCTCAAACCAGTCGTTGATGC
GTGCAATCATCTTAGGGAGTAGGGTAGTGATGAGAGGCTTAGCGGCAGCGTTATCCGCAACCTCACCAGC
TTTAAGTTGACGCTCAAACATCTTGCGGAAGCGTGCTTCACCCATCTCGTAAGACTCATGCTCAAGGGCC
AACTGTTCGCGAGCTAAACGCTCACCGTAATGGTCAGCCAGAGTGTTGAACGGGATAGCAGCCAGTTCGA
TGTCAGAGAAGTCGTTCTTAGCGATGTTAATCGTGTTACCGCCCGCTCCACTGCCTGCGCTACCGCCTGC
GCTGTGACCATACAGGTTGTGACCCGCACCACCACTCGCACCACCGCCGCTACCACGGTCAGAAGTGACC
AGTTCGTTCTTCTCCCACCAACGCTTAAGGTCGAACGAAGGGGAAGCCTTCGGCGCCACCTCATGATGGG
CGCGAAGCACAGCGCCTTCGTACTTAGCCAGCAGTGTGACAAGCAGTGAGCGAAGGGATTGCATTTGGGC
TGGCGTAAAGTTAGCGTCGAACTTACCTTTATCGTCGATACCACCAACAAGGCAGACGCCGATAGAGTTG
TGGTTGTAACCCTTAGCGTGAGAGCCTACAGCCATCTCATCTCGTCCTGCCTCCACAGTACCGTCTCGCT
TGATGATAAAGTGGTATCCCACATCGAGCCAACCCTGCTCTTTGTGCCACTGGCGAATCTCACGGACACC
AACATTCTGACTTGGCTTGGTAGCCGAGCAGTGAACAAAGATTGCGTCAGTAGATTCACGTTGTTTAAAC
TGTACACGAGCCATTTTTTTTTTCCTTTCGAGGAAGGAACTCTAGTAAAAGTTAAACAAAATTATTTGTA
GAGGGAAACCGTTGTGGTCTCCCTGAATATATATTACGAGCCTTATGCATGCCCGTAAAGTTATCCAGCA
ACCACTCATAGACCTAGGGCAGCAGATAGGGACGACGTGGTGTTAGCTGTGCTCTAGAATAAAACGAAAG
GCCCAGTCTTTCGACTGAGCCTTTCGTTTTATTTGACCGGAAATCAGAATTGGTTAATTGGTTGTAACAC
TGGCAGAGCATTACGTTACCAATGCTTAATCAGTGAGGCACCTATCTCAGCGATCTGTCTATTTCGTTCA
TCCATAGTTGCCTGACTCCCCGTCGTGTAGATAACTACGATACGGGAGGGCTTACCATCTGGCCCCAGTG
CTGCAATGATACCGCGAGACCCACGCTCACCGGCTCCAGATTTATCAGCAATAAACCAGCCAGCCGGAAG
GGCCGAGCGCAGAAGTGGTCCTGCAACTTTATCCGCCTCCATCCAGTCTATTAATTGTTGCCGGGAAGCT
AGAGTAAGTAGTTCGCCAGTTAATAGTTTGCGCAACGTTGTTGCCATTGCTACAGGCATCGTGGTGTCAC
GCTCGTCGTTTGGTATGGCTTCATTCAGCTCCGGTTCCCAACGATCAAGGCGAGTTACATGATCCCCCAT
GTTGTGCAAAAAAGCGGTTAGCTCCTTCGGTCCTCCGATCGTTGTCAGAAGTAAGTTGGCCGCAGTGTTA
TCACTCATGGTTATGGCAGCACTGCATAATTCTCTTACTGTCATGCCATCCGTAAGATGCTTTTCTGTGA
CTGGTGAGTACTCAACCAAGTCATTCTGAGAATAGTGTATGCGGCGACCGAGTTGCTCTTGCCCGGCGTC
AATACGGGATAATACCGCGCCACATAGCAGAACTTTAAAAGTGCTCATCATTGGAAAACGTTCTTCGGGG
CGAAAACTCTCAAGGATCTTACCGCTGTTGAGATCCAGTTCGATGTAACCCACTCGTGCACCCAACTGAT
CTTCAGCATCTTTTACTTTCACCAGCGTTTCTGGGTGAGCAAAAACAGGAAGGCAAAATGCCGCAAAAAA
GGGAATAAGGGCGACACGGAAATGTTGAATACTCATACTCTTCCTTTTTCAATATTATTGAAGCATTTAT
CAGGGTTATTGTCTCATGAGCGGATACATATTTGAATGTATTTAGAAAAATAAACAAATAGGGGTTCCGC
GCACATTTCCCCGAAAAGTGCCACCTGACGTCTAAGAAACCATTATTATCATGACATTAACCTATAAAAA
TAGGCGTATCACGAGGCCCTTAGGCCAAATAGGCCGT
